Addgene plasmid #250544: pCS2_RFP_1xRecEnhancedEDITED_1xBoxB_EYFP
Purpose: In vitro transcription (SP6 promotor) or mammalian expression (CMV promotor) of a flourenscent reporter containing a box-b hairpin without an editible stop codon
Depositing lab: Daniel Cifuentes. Depositing organization: Boston University Medical Campus. Publication: RBPscan: A quantitative in vivo tool for profiling RNA-binding protein interactions. Kretov DA, Sanborn O, McIsaac T, Park E, Imrat I, Wu S, Regis M, Harvey LM, Cifuentes D. Mol Cell. 2026 Feb 6:S1097-2765(26)00023-7. doi: 10.1016/j.molcel.2026.01.003. PubMed 41653923.
Backbone
  Vector backbone: pCS2
  Vector type: Synthetic Biology
Growth in bacteria
  Bacterial resistance: Ampicillin, 100 μg/mL
  Growth temperature: 37°C
  Growth strain: DH5alpha
  Copy number: High Copy
Gene/Insert
  Gene/Insert name: RFP_1xRecEnhancedEDITED_1xBoxB_EYFP
  Species: Synthetic
  Cloning method: Gateway Cloning
Terms and licenses: Academic/Nonprofit Terms; Industry Terms: Not Available to Industry
How to cite: pCS2_RFP_1xRecEnhancedEDITED_1xBoxB_EYFP was a gift from Daniel Cifuentes (Addgene plasmid # 250544 ; http://n2t.net/addgene:250544 ; RRID:Addgene_250544)
