[The description below was written by a language model from this plasmid's Addgene catalogue record and pLannotate feature annotations shown in this document.]
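Description:
pCS2_RFP_1xRecEnhancedEDITED_1xBoxB_EYFP is a synthetic dual-fluorescent reporter built in the pCS2 backbone, a high-copy plasmid that supports both mammalian expression and in vitro mRNA synthesis. It is propagated in E. coli through a ColE1/pUC-type origin with ampicillin selection (AmpR under its own bla promoter). It also carries an f1 origin and residual lac/lacZα cloning-vector fragments that play no role in the reporter. The insert was assembled by Gateway cloning.

The simian CMV IE94 enhancer/promoter sits immediately upstream of an SP6 promoter (the plasmid is circular, so the CMV element at the end of the record reads into position 1). The same cassette can therefore be transcribed by RNA polymerase II in transfected cells or by SP6 polymerase to make RNA in vitro. The transcript encodes a FLAG-tagged TagRFP-T, followed by a linker region containing the "RecEnhanced" recording element (not separately annotated in the feature table) and a single boxB hairpin, the RNA structure bound by the λN peptide. A P2A sequence and EYFP follow, and an SV40 polyadenylation signal lies downstream. T7 and T3 promoters flank that region in the reverse orientation.

According to the stated purpose, this version lacks an editable stop codon. The "EDITED" designation suggests that the recording site is supplied in its already-converted form, in which case translation would continue from RFP through P2A into EYFP without any editing, although the record does not spell this out. It would then plausibly serve as a pre-edited reference or positive control alongside stop-codon-containing reporters in the associated RBPscan work, which profiles RNA-binding protein interactions in vivo.
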