Features (pLannotate 1.2.2; 19 found; start..end, strand, type, name):
     35..53      +  promoter       SP6 promoter: promoter for bacteriophage SP6 RNA polymerase
    106..126     +  CDS            FLAG (fragment): FLAG® epitope tag, followed by an enterokinase cleavage site
    127..855     +  CDS            TagRFP-T: TagRFP-T is a basic (constitutively fluorescent) red fluorescent protein published in 2008, derived from Entacmaea quadricolor. It has low acid sensitivity.
    963..981     +  protein_bind   boxB: λ N peptide binding site consisting of an RNA hairpin within the N-utliization (nut) site of the λ bacteriophage transcript (Tan and Frankel, 1995) λN peptide
    982..1037    +  CDS            P2A (fragment): 2A peptide from porcine teschovirus-1 polyprotein Eukaryotic ribosomes fail to insert a peptide bond between the Gly and Pro residues, yielding separate polypeptides.
   1081..1797    +  CDS            EYFP: EYFP is a basic (constitutively fluorescent) green/yellow fluorescent protein published in 1996, derived from Aequorea victoria. It is reported to be a very rapidly-maturing weak dimer with high acid sensitivity.
   1824..1841    -  promoter       T7 promoter (fragment): promoter for bacteriophage T7 RNA polymerase
   1846..1980    -  polyA_signal   SV40 poly(A) signal: SV40 polyadenylation signal
   2093..2111    -  promoter       T3 promoter: promoter for bacteriophage T3 RNA polymerase
   2156..2172    -  protein_bind   lac operator: The lac repressor binds to the lac operator to inhibit transcription in E. coli. This inhibition can be relieved by adding lactose or isopropyl-β-D-thiogalactopyranoside (IPTG). lac repressor encoded by lacI
   2180..2210    -  promoter       lac promoter: promoter for the E. coli lac operon
   2225..2246    -  protein_bind   CAP binding site: CAP binding activates transcription in the presence of cAMP. E. coli catabolite activator protein
   2259..2351    -  CDS            lacI (fragment): lac repressor; lacI; The lac repressor binds to the lac operator to inhibit transcription in E. coli. This inhibition can be relieved by adding lactose or isopropyl-β-D-thiogalactopyranoside (IPTG).
   2534..3122    -  rep_origin     ori: high-copy-number ColE1/pMB1/pBR322/pUC origin of replication
   3293..4153    -  CDS            AmpR: β-lactamase; bla; confers resistance to ampicillin, carbenicillin, and related antibiotics
   4154..4258    -  promoter       AmpR promoter: bla
   4311..4739    -  rep_origin     f1 ori (sequence partly withheld): f1 bacteriophage origin of replication; arrow indicates direction of (+) strand synthesis
   4744..4810    -  CDS            lacZα (fragment): LacZα fragment of β-galactosidase; lacZ fragment
   4817..5794    +  promoter       CMV IE94 promoter: enhancer/promoter region of simian cytomegalovirus major immediate early transcription unit IE94
>Addgene plasmid #250544 | pCS2_RFP_1xRecEnhancedEDITED_1xBoxB_EYFP | addgene full sequence | sequence record 498175 | Addgene NGS Result
CGCCATTCTGCCTGGGGACGTCGGAGCAAGCTTGATTTAGGTGACACTATAGAATACAAGCTACTTGTTC
TTTTTGCAGGATCCCATCGATTCGCCACCATGGACTACAAGGACGACGACGACAAGGTGAGCAAAGGAGA
GGAACTGATTAAAGAAAACATGCACATGAAGCTGTACATGGAGGGAACAGTGAACAACCACCACTTCAAG
TGTACATCTGAGGGAGAGGGAAAGCCTTATGAGGGAACACAGACAATGAGAATCAAGGTGGTGGAGGGAG
GACCTCTGCCTTTTGCTTTTGACATCCTGGCTACCAGCTTCATGTATGGAAGCAGAACATTCATCAACCA
CACACAGGGAATCCCTGACTTCTTCAAGCAGAGCTTCCCTGAGGGATTCACATGGGAGAGAGTGACAACA
TATGAGGATGGAGGAGTGCTGACAGCTACACAGGACACAAGCCTCCAGGATGGATGTCTGATCTACAATG
TGAAGATCAGAGGAGTGAACTTCCCTAGCAATGGACCTGTGATGCAGAAGAAGACACTGGGATGGGAGGC
TAACACAGAGATGCTGTACCCTGCTGATGGAGGACTGGAGGGAAGAACAGACATGGCTCTGAAGCTGGTG
GGAGGAGGACACCTGATCTGTAACTTCAAGACAACATACAGAAGCAAGAAGCCTGCTAAGAACCTGAAGA
TGCCTGGAGTGTACTATGTGGACCACAGACTGGAGAGAATCAAGGAGGCTGACAAGGAGACATATGTGGA
GCAGCATGAGGTGGCTGTGGCTAGATACTGTGACCTGCCTAGCAAGCTGGGACACAAGCTGAATGGAATG
GATGAGCTGTACAAGGAGGGCAGGGGGAGCCTCCTAACTTGCGGAGACGTCGAGGAGAATCCTGGCCCAG
ATATCGATCCAGATGACAAAATCTGGATCGAAAATTCTGAGCTCGGCACGACGGGCCCTGAAGAAGGGCC
CGCCACGAACTTCTCTCTGTTAAAGCAAGCAGGAGACGTGGAAGAAAACCCCGGTCCCGGATCCGCCACC
ATGTATCCGTACGACGTACCGGATTATGCGATGGTGAGCAAGGGCGAGGAGCTGTTCACCGGGGTGGTGC
CCATCCTGGTCGAGCTGGACGGCGACGTAAACGGCCACAAGTTCAGCGTGTCCGGCGAGGGCGAGGGCGA
TGCCACCTACGGCAAGCTGACCCTGAAGTTCATCTGCACCACCGGCAAGCTGCCCGTGCCCTGGCCCACC
CTCGTGACCACCTTCGGCTACGGCCTGCAGTGCTTCGCCCGCTACCCCGACCACATGAAGCAGCACGACT
TCTTCAAGTCCGCCATGCCCGAAGGCTACGTCCAGGAGCGCACCATCTTCTTCAAGGACGACGGCAACTA
CAAGACCCGCGCCGAGGTGAAGTTCGAGGGCGACACCCTGGTGAACCGCATCGAGCTGAAGGGCATCGAC
TTCAAGGAGGACGGCAACATCCTGGGGCACAAGCTGGAGTACAACTACAACAGCCACAACGTCTATATCA
TGGCCGACAAGCAGAAGAACGGCATCAAGGTGAACTTCAAGATCCGCCACAACATCGAGGACGGCAGCGT
GCAGCTCGCCGACCACTACCAGCAGAACACCCCCATCGGCGACGGCCCCGTGCTGCTGCCCGACAACCAC
TACCTGAGCTACCAGTCCGCCCTGAGCAAAGACCCCAACGAGAAGCGCGATCACATGGTCCTGCTGGAGT
TCGTGACCGCCGCCGGGATCACTCTCGGCATGGACGAGCTGTACAAGTAGCAAGGCCTCTCGAGCCTCTA
GAACTATAGTGAGTCGTATTACGTAGATCCAGACATGATAAGATACATTGATGAGTTTGGACAAACCACA
ACTAGAATGCAGTGAAAAAAATGCTTTATTTGTGAAATTTGTGATGCTATTGCTTTATTTGTAACCATTA
TAAGCTGCAATAAACAAGTTAACAACAACAATTGCATTCATTTTATGTTTCAGGTTCAGGGGGAGGTGTG
GGAGGTTTTTTAATTCGCGGCCGCGGCGCCAATGCATTGGGCCCGGTACCCAGCTTTTGTTCCCTTTAGT
GAGGGTTAATTGCGCGCTTGGCGTAATCATGGTCATAGCTGTTTCCTGTGTGAAATTGTTATCCGCTCAC
AATTCCACACAACATACGAGCCGGGAGCATAAAGTGTAAAGCCTGGGGTGCCTAATGAGTGAGCTAACTC
ACATTAATTGCGTTGCGCTCACTGCCCGCTTTCCAGTCGGGAAACCTGTCGTGCCAGCTGCATTAATGAA
TCGGCCAACGCGCGGGGAGAGGCGGTTTGCGTATTGGGCGCTCTTCCGCTTCCTCGCTCACTGACTCGCT
GCGCTCGGTCGTTCGGCTGCGGCGAGCGGTATCAGCTCACTCAAAGGCGGTAATACGGTTATCCACAGAA
TCAGGGGATAACGCAGGAAAGAACATGTGAGCAAAAGGCCAGCAAAAGGCCAGGAACCGTAAAAAGGCCG
CGTTGCTGGCGTTTTTCCATAGGCTCCGCCCCCCTGACGAGCATCACAAAAATCGACGCTCAAGTCAGAG
GTGGCGAAACCCGACAGGACTATAAAGATACCAGGCGTTTCCCCCTGGAAGCTCCCTCGTGCGCTCTCCT
GTTCCGACCCTGCCGCTTACCGGATACCTGTCCGCCTTTCTCCCTTCGGGAAGCGTGGCGCTTTCTCATA
GCTCACGCTGTAGGTATCTCAGTTCGGTGTAGGTCGTTCGCTCCAAGCTGGGCTGTGTGCACGAACCCCC
CGTTCAGCCCGACCGCTGCGCCTTATCCGGTAACTATCGTCTTGAGTCCAACCCGGTAAGACACGACTTA
TCGCCACTGGCAGCAGCCACTGGTAACAGGATTAGCAGAGCGAGGTATGTAGGCGGTGCTACAGAGTTCT
TGAAGTGGTGGCCTAACTACGGCTACACTAGAAGAACAGTATTTGGTATCTGCGCTCTGCTGAAGCCAGT
TACCTTCGGAAAAAGAGTTGGTAGCTCTTGATCCGGCAAACAAACCACCGCTGGTAGCGGTGGTTTTTTT
GTTTGCAAGCAGCAGATTACGCGCAGAAAAAAAGGATCTCAAGAAGATCCTTTGATCTTTTCTACGGGGT
CTGACGCTCAGTGGAACGAAAACTCACGTTAAGGGATTTTGGTCATGAGATTATCAAAAAGGATCTTCAC
CTAGATCCTTTTAAATTAAAAATGAAGTTTTAAATCAATCTAAAGTATATATGAGTAAACTTGGTCTGAC
AGTTACCAATGCTTAATCAGTGAGGCACCTATCTCAGCGATCTGTCTATTTCGTTCATCCATAGTTGCCT
GACTCCCCGTCGTGTAGATAACTACGATACGGGAGGGCTTACCATCTGGCCCCAGTGCTGCAATGATACC
GCGAGACCCACGCTCACCGGCTCCAGATTTATCAGCAATAAACCAGCCAGCCGGAAGGGCCGAGCGCAGA
AGTGGTCCTGCAACTTTATCCGCCTCCATCCAGTCTATTAATTGTTGCCGGGAAGCTAGAGTAAGTAGTT
CGCCAGTTAATAGTTTGCGCAACGTTGTTGCCATTGCTACAGGCATCGTGGTGTCACGCTCGTCGTTTGG
TATGGCTTCATTCAGCTCCGGTTCCCAACGATCAAGGCGAGTTACATGATCCCCCATGTTGTGCAAAAAA
GCGGTTAGCTCCTTCGGTCCTCCGATCGTTGTCAGAAGTAAGTTGGCCGCAGTGTTATCACTCATGGTTA
TGGCAGCACTGCATAATTCTCTTACTGTCATGCCATCCGTAAGATGCTTTTCTGTGACTGGTGAGTACTC
AACCAAGTCATTCTGAGAATAGTGTATGCGGCGACCGAGTTGCTCTTGCCCGGCGTCAATACGGGATAAT
ACCGCGCCACATAGCAGAACTTTAAAAGTGCTCATCATTGGAAAACGTTCTTCGGGGCGAAAACTCTCAA
GGATCTTACCGCTGTTGAGATCCAGTTCGATGTAACCCACTCGTGCACCCAACTGATCTTCAGCATCTTT
TACTTTCACCAGCGTTTCTGGGTGAGCAAAAACAGGAAGGCAAAATGCCGCAAAAAAGGGAATAAGGGCG
ACACGGAAATGTTGAATACTCATACTCTTCCTTTTTCAATATTATTGAAGCATTTATCAGGGTTATTGTC
TCATGAGCGGATACATATTTGAATGTATTTAGAAAAATAAACAAATAGGGGTTCCGCGCACATTTCCCCG
AAAAGTGCCACCTAAATTGTAAGCGTTAATATTTTGTTAAAATTCGCGTTAAATTTTTGTTAAATCAGCT
CATTTTTTAACCAATAGGCCGAAATCGGCAAAATCCCTTATAAATCAAAAGAATAGACCGAGATAGGGT
[37 nt withheld, positions 4410-4446]
AAAGAACGTGGACTCCAACGTCAAAGG
[49 nt withheld, positions 4474-4522]
T
[91 nt withheld, positions 4524-4614]
G
[124 nt withheld, positions 4616-4739]
CCCATTCGCCATTCAGGCTGCGCAACTGTTGGGAAGGGCGATCGGTGCGGGCCTCTTCGCTATTACGCCA
GTCGACCGCCAATTCAATATGGCGTATATGGACTCATGCCAATTCAATATGGTGGATCTGGACCTGTGCC
AATTCAATATGGCGTATATGGACTCGTGCCAATTCAATATGGTGGATCTGGACCCCAGCCAATTCAATAT
GGCGGACTTGGCACCATGCCAATTCAATATGGCGGACCTGGCACTGTGCCAACTGGGGAGGGGTCTACTT
GGCACGGTGCCAAGTTTGAGGAGGGGTCTTGGCCCTGTGCCAAGTCCGCCATATTGAATTGGCATGGTGC
CAATAATGGCGGCCATATTGGCTATATGCCAGGATCAATATATAGGCAATATCCAATATGGCCCTATGCC
AATATGGCTATTGGCCAGGTTCAATACTATGTATTGGCCCTATGCCATATAGTATTCCATATATGGGTTT
TCCTATTGACGTAGATAGCCCCTCCCAATGGGCGGTCCCATATACCATATATGGGGCTTCCTAATACCGC
CCATAGCCACTCCCCCATTGACGTCAATGGTCTCTATATATGGTCTTTCCTATTGACGTCATATGGGCGG
TCCTATTGACGTATATGGCGCCTCCCCCATTGACGTCAATTACGGTAAATGGCCCGCCTGGCTCAATGCC
CATTGACGTCAATAGGACCACCCACCATTGACGTCAATGGGATGGCTCATTGCCCATTCATATCCGTTCT
CACGCCCCCTATTGACGTCAATGACGGTAAATGGCCCACTTGGCAGTACATCAATATCTATTAATAGTAA
CTTGGCAAGTACATTACTATTGGAAGTACGCCAGGGTACATTGGCAGTACTCCCATTGACGTCAATGGCG
GTAAATGGCCCGCGATGGCTGCCAAGTACATCCCCATTGACGTCAATGGGGAGGGGCAATGACGCAAATG
GGCGTTCCATTGACGTAAATGGGCGGTAGGCGTGCCTAATGGGAGGTCTATATAAGCAATGCTCGTTTAG
GGAAC
